>Addgene plasmid #200009 | pCMV-eGFP-mPlum-HA | addgene full sequence | sequence record 398431 | Addgene NGS Result
TCTACTAGTGAATTCGGTACCGAGCTCCTCGAGGGGTCATTAGTTCATAGCCCATATATGGAGTTCCGCG
TTACATAACTTACGGTAAATGGCCCGCCTGGCTGACCGCCCAACGACCCCCGCCCATTGACGTCAATAAT
GACGTATGTTCCCATAGTAACGCCAATAGGGACTTTCCATTGACGTCAATGGGTGGAGTATTTACGGTAA
ACTGCCCACTTGGCAGTACATCAAGTGTATCATATGCCAAGTACGCCCCCTATTGACGTCAATGACGGTA
AATGGCCCGCCTGGCATTATGCCCAGTACATGACCTTATGGGACTTTCCTACTTGGCAGTACATCTACGT
ATTAGTCATCGCTATTACCATGGTGATGCGGTTTTGGCAGTACATCAATGGGCGTGGATAGCGGTTTGAC
TCACGGGGATTTCCAAGTCTCCACCCCATTGACGTCAATGGGAGTTTGTTTTGGCACCAAAATCAACGGG
ACTTTCCAAAATGTCGTAACAACTCCGCCCCATTGACGCAAATGGGCGGTAGGCGTGTACGGTGGGAGGT
CTATATAAGCAGAGCTCTCTGGCTAACTAGAGAACCCACTGCTTACTGGCTTATGGATCCACCGGTCGCC
ACCATGGTGAGCAAGGGCGAGGAGCTGTTCACCGGGGTGGTGCCCATCCTGGTCGAGCTGGACGGCGACG
TAAACGGCCACAAGTTCAGCGTGTCCGGCGAGGGCGAGGGCGATGCCACCTACGGCAAGCTGACCCTGAA
GTTCATCTGCACCACCGGCAAGCTGCCCGTGCCCTGGCCCACCCTCGTGACCACCCTGACCTACGGCGTG
CAGTGCTTCAGCCGCTACCCCGACCACATGAAGCAGCACGACTTCTTCAAGTCCGCCATGCCCGAAGGCT
ACGTCCAGGAGCGCACCATCTTCTTCAAGGACGACGGCAACTACAAGACCCGCGCCGAGGTGAAGTTCGA
GGGCGACACCCTGGTGAACCGCATCGAGCTGAAGGGCATCGACTTCAAGGAGGACGGCAACATCCTGGGG
CACAAGCTGGAGTACAACTACAACAGCCACAACGTCTATATCATGGCCGACAAGCAGAAGAACGGCATCA
AGGTGAACTTCAAGATCCGCCACAACATCGAGGACGGCAGCGTGCAGCTCGCCGACCACTACCAGCAGAA
CACCCCCATCGGCGACGGCCCCGTGCTGCTGCCCGACAACCACTACCTGAGCACCCAGTCCGCCCTGAGC
AAAGACCCCAACGAGAAGCGCGATCACATGGTCCTGCTGGAGTTCGTGACCGCCGCCGGGATCACTCTCG
GCATGGACGAGCTGTACAAGTAAAGCGGCCGCAAAATCAGCCTCGACTGTGCCTTCTAGTTGCCAGCCAT
CTGTTGTTTGCCCCTCCCCCGTGCCTTCCTTGACCCTGGAAGGTGCCACTCCCACTGTCCTTTCCTAATA
AAATGAGGAAATTGCATCACAACACTCAACCCTATCTCGGTCTATTCTTTTGATTTATAAGGGATTTTGC
CGATTTCGGCCTATTGGTTAAAAAATGAGCTGATTTAACAAAAATTTAACGCGAATTAATTCTGTGGAAT
GTGTGTCAGTTAGGGTGTGGAAAGTCCCCAGGCTCCCCAGCAGGCAGAAGTATGCAAAGCATGCATCTCA
ATTAGTCAGCAACCAGGTGTGGAAAGTCCCCAGGCTCCCCAGCAGGCAGAAGTATGCAAAGCATGCATCT
CAATTAGTCAGCAACCATAGTCCCGCCCCTAACTCCGCCCATCCCGCCCCTAACTCCGCCCAGTTCCGCC
CATTCTCCGCCCCATGGCTGACTAATTTTTTTTATTTATGCAGAGGCCGAGGCCGCCTCTGCCTCTGAGC
TATTCCAGAAGTAGTGAGGAGGCTTTTTTGGAGGCCTAGGCTTTTGCAAAAAGCTCCCGGGAGCTTGTAT
ATCCATTTTCGGATCTGATCAGCACGTGTTGACAATTAATCATCGGCATAGTATATCGGCATAGTATAAT
ACGACAAGGTGAGGAACTAAACCATGACCGAGTACAAGCCCACGGTGCGCCTCGCCACCCGCGACGACGT
CCCCAGGGCCGTACGCACCCTCGCCGCCGCGTTCGCCGACTACCCCGCCACGCGCCACACCGTCGATCCG
GACCGCCACATCGAGCGGGTCACCGAGCTGCAAGAACTCTTCCTCACGCGCGTCGGGCTCGACATCGGCA
AGGTGTGGGTCGCGGACGACGGCGCCGCGGTGGCGGTCTGGACCACGCCGGAGAGCGTCGAAGCGGGGGC
GGTGTTCGCCGAGATCGGCCCGCGCATGGCCGAGTTGAGCGGTTCCCGGCTGGCCGCGCAGCAACAGATG
GAAGGCCTCCTGGCGCCGCACCGGCCCAAGGAGCCCGCGTGGTTCCTGGCCACCGTCGGCGTCTCGCCCG
ACCACCAGGGCAAGGGTCTGGGCAGCGCCGTCGTGCTCCCCGGAGTGGAGGCGGCCGAGCGCGCCGGGGT
GCCCGCCTTCCTGGAGACATCCGCGCCCCGCAACCTCCCCTTCTACGAGCGGCTCGGCTTCACCGTCACC
GCCGACGTCGAGGTGCCCGAAGGACCGCGCACCTGGTGCATGACCCGCAAGCCCGGTGCCTGACACGTGC
TACGAGATTTCGATTCCACCGCCGCCTTCTATGAAAGGTTGGGCTTCGGAATCGTTTTCCGGGACGCCGG
CTGGATGATCCTCCAGCGCGGGGATCTCATGCTGGAGTTCTTCGCCCACCCCAACTTGTTTATTGCAGCT
TATAATGGTTACAAATAAAGCAATAGCATCACAAATTTCACAAATAAAGCATTTTTTTCACTGCATTCTA
GTTGTGGTTTGTCCAAACTCATCAATGTATCTTATCATGTCTGTATAGCTCGTAGATTTAATTAAACGCG
TGCGATCGCAAGGCCGTCAAGGCCGCATATATATGGAGTTCCGCGTTACATAACTTACGGTAAATGGCCC
GCCTGGCTGACCGCCCAACGACCCCCGCCCATTGACGTCAATAATGACGTATGTTCCCATAGTAACGCCA
ATAGGGACTTTCCATTGACGTCAATGGGTGGAGTATTTACGGTAAACTGCCCACTTGGCAGTACATCAAG
TGTATCATATGCCAAGTACGCCCCCTATTGACGTCAATGACGGTAAATGGCCCGCCTGGCATTATGCCCA
GTACATGACCTTATGGGACTTTCCTACTTGGCAGTACATCTACGTATTAGTCATCGCTATTACCATGGTG
ATGCGGTTTTGGCAGTACATCAATGGGCGTGGATAGCGGTTTGACTCACGGGGATTTCCAAGTCTCCACC
CCATTGACGTCAATGGGAGTTTGTTTTGGCACCAAAATCAACGGGACTTTCCAAAATGTCGTAACAACTC
CGCCCCATTGACGCAAATGGGCGGTAGGCGTGTACGGTGGGAGGTCTATATAAGCAGAGCTGGTTTAGTG
AACCGTCAGATCCGCTAGCGCTACCGGTGGCTACCCACCATGGTGAGCAAGGGCGAGGAGGTCATCAAGG
AGTTCATGCGCTTCAAGGAGCACATGGAGGGCTCCGTGAACGGCCACGAGTTCGAGATCGAGGGCGAGGG
CGAGGGCCGCCCCTACGAGGGCACCCAGACCGCCAGGCTGAAGGTGACCAAGGGTGGCCCCCTGCCCTTC
GCCTGGGACATCCTGTCCCCTCAGATCATGTACGGCTCCAAGGCCTACGTGAAGCACCCCGCCGACATCC
CCGACTACTTGAAGCTGTCCTTCCCCGAGGGCTTCAAGTGGGAGCGCGTGATGAACTTCGAGGACGGCGG
CGTGGTGACCGTGACCCAGGACTCCTCCCTGCAGGACGGCGAGTTCATCTACAAGGTGAAGGTGCGCGGC
ACCAACTTCCCCTCCGACGGCCCCGTAATGCAGAAGAAGACCATGGGCTGGGAGGCCTCCTCCGAGCGGA
TGTACCCCGAGGACGGCGCCCTGAAGGGCGAGATGAAGATGAGGCTGAGGCTGAAGGACGGCGGCCACTA
CGACGCCGAGGTCAAGACCACCTACATGGCCAAGAAGCCCGTGCAGCTGCCCGGCGCCTACAAGACCGAC
ATCAAGCTGGACATCACCTCCCACAACGAGGACTACACCATCGTGGAACAGTACGAGCGCGCCGAGGGCC
GCCACTCCACCGGCGCCTTCGAAGATAACTGATCATAATCAGCCATACCACATTTGTAGAGGTTTTACTT
GCTTTAAAAAACCTCCCACACCTCCCCCTGAACCTGAAACATAAAATGAATGCAATTGTTGTTGTTAACT
TGTTTATTGCAGCTTATAATGGTTACAAATAAAGCAATAGCATCACAAATTTCACAAATAAAGCATTTTT
TTCACTGCATTCTAGTTGTGGTTTGTCCAAACTCATCAATGTATCTTACTGGGCCTCATGGGCCGTCGAC
CTCTAGCTAGAGCTTGGCGTAATCATGGTCATTACCAATGCTTAATCAGTGAGGCACCTATCTCAGCGAT
CTGTCTATTTCGTTCATCCATAGTTGCCTGACTCCCCGTCGTGTAGATAACTACGATACGGGAGGGCTTA
CCATCTGGCCCCAGCGCTGCGATGATACCGCGAGAACCACGCTCACCGGCTCCGGATTTATCAGCAATAA
ACCAGCCAGCCGGAAGGGCCGAGCGCAGAAGTGGTCCTGCAACTTTATCCGCCTCCATCCAGTCTATTAA
TTGTTGCCGGGAAGCTAGAGTAAGTAGTTCGCCAGTTAATAGTTTGCGCAACGTTGTTGCCATCGCTACA
GGCATCGTGGTGTCACGCTCGTCGTTTGGTATGGCTTCATTCAGCTCCGGTTCCCAACGATCAAGGCGAG
TTACATGATCCCCCATGTTGTGCAAAAAAGCGGTTAGCTCCTTCGGTCCTCCGATCGTTGTCAGAAGTAA
GTTGGCCGCAGTGTTATCACTCATGGTTATGGCAGCACTGCATAATTCTCTTACTGTCATGCCATCCGTA
AGATGCTTTTCTGTGACTGGTGAGTACTCAACCAAGTCATTCTGAGAATAGTGTATGCGGCGACCGAGTT
GCTCTTGCCCGGCGTCAATACGGGATAATACCGCGCCACATAGCAGAACTTTAAAAGTGCTCATCATTGG
AAAACGTTCTTCGGGGCGAAAACTCTCAAGGATCTTACCGCTGTTGAGATCCAGTTCGATGTAACCCACT
CGTGCACCCAACTGATCTTCAGCATCTTTTACTTTCACCAGCGTTTCTGGGTGAGCAAAAACAGGAAGGC
AAAATGCCGCAAAAAAGGGAATAAGGGCGACACGGAAATGTTGAATACTCATATTCTTCCTTTTTCAATA
TTATTGAAGCATTTATCAGGGTTATTGTCTCATGAGCGGATACATATTTGAATGTATTTAGAAAAATAAA
CAAATAGGGGTCAGTGTTACAACCAATTAACCAATTCTGAACATTATCGCGAGCCCATTTATACCTGAAT
ATGGCTCATAACACCCCTTGCTCATGACCAAAATCCCTTAACGTGAGTTACGCGCGCGTCGTTCCACTGA
GCGTCAGACCCCGTAGAAAAGATCAAAGGATCTTCTTGAGATCCTTTTTTTCTGCGCGTAATCTGCTGCT
TGCAAACAAAAAAACCACCGCTACCAGCGGTGGTTTGTTTGCCGGATCAAGAGCTACCAACTCTTTTTCC
GAAGGTAACTGGCTTCAGCAGAGCGCAGATACCAAATACTGTTCTTCTAGTGTAGCCGTAGTTAGCCCAC
CACTTCAAGAACTCTGTAGCACCGCCTACATACCTCGCTCTGCTAATCCTGTTACCAGTGGCTGCTGCCA
GTGGCGATAAGTCGTGTCTTACCGGGTTGGACTCAAGACGATAGTTACCGGATAAGGCGCAGCGGTCGGG
CTGAACGGGGGGTTCGTGCACACAGCCCAGCTTGGAGCGAACGACCTACACCGAACTGAGATACCTACAG
CGTGAGCTATGAGAAAGCGCCACGCTTCCCGAAGGGAGAAAGGCGGACAGGTATCCGGTAAGCGGCAGGG
TCGGAACAGGAGAGCGCACGAGGGAGCTTCCAGGGGGAAACGCCTGGTATCTTTATAGTCCTGTCGGGTT
TCGCCACCTCTGACTTGAGCGTCGATTTTTGTGATGCTCGTCAGGGGGGCGGAGCCTATGGAAAAACGCC
AGCAACGCGGCCTTTTTACGGTTCCTGGCCTTTTGCTGGCCTTTTGCTCACATGTTCTTTCCTGCGTTAT
CCCCTGATTCTGTGGATAACCGTATTACCGCCTTTGAGTGAGCTGATACCGCTCGCCGCAGCCGAACGAC
CGAGCGCAGCGAGTCAGTGAGCGAGGAAGCGGAAGGCGAGAGTAGGGAACTGCCAGGCATCAAACTAAGC
AGAAGGCCCCTGACGGATGGCCTTTTTGCGTTTCTACAAACTCTTTCTGTGTTGTAAAACGACGGCCAGT
CTTAAGCTCGGGCCCCCTGGGCGGTTCTGATAACGAGTAATCGTTAATCCGCAAATAACGTAAAAACCCG
CTTCGGCGGGTTTTTTTATGGGGGGAGTTTAGGGAAAGAGCATTTGTCAGAATATTTAAGGGCGCCTGTC
ACTTTGCTTGATATATGAGAATTATTTAACCTTATAAATGAGAAAAAAGCAACGCACTTTAAATAAGATA
CGTTGCTTTTTCGATTGATGAACACCTATAATTAAACTATTCATCTATTATTTATGATTTTTTGTATATA
CAATATTTCTAGTTTGTTAAAGAGAATTAAGAAAATAAATCTCGAAAATAATAAAGGGAAAATCAGTTTT
TGATATCAAAATTATACATGTCAACGATAATACAAAATATAATACAAACTATAAGATGTTATCAGTATTT
ATTATCATTTAGAATAAATTTTGTGTCGCCCTTAATTGTGAGCGGATAACAATTACGAGCTTCATGCACA
GTGGCGTTGACATTGATTATTGACTAGCATGTTCTTTCCTGCGTTATCCCCTGATTCTGTGGATAACCGT
ATTACCGCCATGCATTAGTTATTAATAACATACGCTCTCCATCAAAACAAAACGAAACAAAACAAACTAG
CAAAATAGGCTGTCCCCAGTGCAAGTGCAGGTGCCAGAACATTTC
Features (pLannotate 1.2.2; 26 found; start..end, strand, type, name):
     69..372     +  enhancer       CMV enhancer: human cytomegalovirus immediate early enhancer
    373..576     +  promoter       CMV promoter: human cytomegalovirus (CMV) immediate early promoter
    572..605     +  LTR            5' LTR (truncated) (fragment): truncated 5' long terminal repeat (LTR) from HIV-1
    634..1353    +  CDS            EGFP: the original enhanced GFP (Yang et al., 1996) mammalian codon-optimized
   1377..1488    +  polyA_signal   bGH poly(A) signal: bovine growth hormone polyadenylation signal
   1489..1597    +  rep_origin     f1 ori (fragment): f1 bacteriophage origin of replication; arrow indicates direction of (+) strand synthesis
   1611..1940    +  promoter       SV40 promoter: SV40 enhancer and early promoter
   1988..2035    +  promoter       EM7 promoter: synthetic bacterial promoter&nbsp
   2054..2653    +  CDS            PuroR (fragment): puromycin N-acetyltransferase; pac from Streptomyces; confers resistance to puromycin
   2663..2788    +  CDS            ble (fragment): BLE_KLEPN - Experimental evidence at protein level: Swiss-Prot protein existence level 1. Binding protein with a strong affinity to the bleomycin family of antibiotics. Binds to CL990; an antimitotic-antibiotic compound. From Klebsiella pneumoniae.
   2783..2904    +  polyA_signal   SV40 poly(A) signal: SV40 polyadenylation signal
   2984..3287    +  enhancer       CMV enhancer: human cytomegalovirus immediate early enhancer
   3288..3491    +  promoter       CMV promoter: human cytomegalovirus (CMV) immediate early promoter
   3540..4217    +  CDS            mPlum: mPlum is a basic (constitutively fluorescent) red fluorescent protein published in 2004, derived from Discosoma sp.. It has low acid sensitivity.
   4230..4314    +  CDS            large T antigen (fragment): large T antigen from SV40 (simian virus 40)
   4337..4458    +  polyA_signal   SV40 poly(A) signal: SV40 polyadenylation signal
   4512..5372    -  CDS            AmpR: β-lactamase; bla; confers resistance to ampicillin, carbenicillin, and related antibiotics
   5375..5471    -  promoter       AmpR promoter (fragment): bla
   5501..5525    -  CDS            KanR (fragment): aminoglycoside phosphotransferase; aph(3')-Ia; confers resistance to kanamycin
   5636..6224    +  rep_origin     ori: high-copy-number ColE1/pMB1/pBR322/pUC origin of replication
   6449..6466    +  terminator     rrnB T2 terminator (fragment): transcription terminator T2 from the E. coli rrnB gene
   6491..6510    -  CDS            lacZα (fragment): LacZα fragment of β-galactosidase; lacZ fragment
   6966..6982    +  protein_bind   lac operator: The lac repressor binds to the lac operator to inhibit transcription in E. coli. This inhibition can be relieved by adding lactose or isopropyl-β-D-thiogalactopyranoside (IPTG). lac repressor encoded by lacI
   7009..7027    +  enhancer       CMV enhancer (fragment): human cytomegalovirus immediate early enhancer
   7028..7078    +  rep_origin     RSF ori (fragment): Plasmids containing the RSF 1030 origin of replication can be propagated in E. coli cells that contain additional plasmids with compatible origins.
   7097..3       +  misc_feature   pause site (across the origin): RNA polymerase II transcriptional pause signal from the human α2 globin gene
