[The description below was written by a language model from this plasmid's Addgene catalogue record and pLannotate feature annotations shown in this document.]
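Description:
pCMV-eGFP-mPlum-HA is a 7,185 bp mammalian expression plasmid built on the pCMV-Green Renilla Luc backbone. It serves as a donor vector for CRISPR/Cas9-mediated targeted integration. It is maintained in E. coli through a high-copy ColE1/pUC-type origin and an ampicillin resistance gene (β-lactamase), and puromycin is the selectable marker in mammalian cells.

The payload is a dual-fluorescence arrangement described in the record as 5′HA–eGFP and PuroR–3′HA–mPlum. The feature table shows a CMV enhancer/promoter driving EGFP with a bGH polyadenylation signal. This is followed by an SV40 promoter (with a bacterial EM7 promoter) driving puromycin N-acetyltransferase, terminated by an SV40 poly(A) signal. Downstream, a second CMV enhancer/promoter drives the far-red protein mPlum with its own SV40 poly(A) signal. An RNA polymerase II transcriptional pause site lies upstream of the first cassette.

Because mPlum sits outside the homology arms, homology-directed repair at the Cas9 cut site should transfer only the EGFP/puromycin unit, giving green-only cells. Random integration of the whole plasmid tends to carry mPlum along, giving cells that fluoresce in both channels. This lets targeted and random integrants be told apart by fluorescence.

The homology arms are not annotated in the feature table, and the record does not state their sequence or genomic target. Several short hits (HIV-1 LTR, ble, large T antigen, KanR, lacZα, RSF ori fragments) appear to be cloning remnants or incidental matches. The associated publication concerns site-specific integration into CHO cell genomic regions with distinct histone modifications, aimed at improving the stability of recombinant cell lines.
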