Addgene plasmid #200009: pCMV-eGFP-mPlum-HA
Purpose: Donor vector with double fluorescence system for targeted integration using CRISPR/Cas9. Expresses 5´HA--eGFP&PuroR--3´HA--mPlum. Distinguish targeted from random integration by fluorescence.
Depositing lab: Thomas Noll. Depositing organization: Universitaet Bielefeld. Publication: Enhancing stability of recombinant CHO cells by CRISPR/Cas9-mediated site-specific integration into regions with distinct histone modifications. Hertel O, Neuss A, Busche T, Brandt D, Kalinowski J, Bahnemann J, Noll T. Front Bioeng Biotechnol. 2022 Oct 13;10:1010719. doi: 10.3389/fbioe.2022.1010719. eCollection 2022. PubMed 36312557.
Backbone
  Vector backbone: pCMV-Green Renilla Luc
  Backbone manufacturer: Thermo Fisher Scientific
  Backbone size w/o insert (bp): 5000
  Total vector size (bp): 7185
  Vector type: Mammalian Expression, CRISPR
  Selectable markers: Puromycin
Growth in bacteria
  Bacterial resistance: Ampicillin, 100 μg/mL
  Growth temperature: 37°C
  Growth strain: DH5alpha
  Copy number: High Copy
Gene/Insert
  Gene/Insert name: eGFP, mPlum
  Promoter: CMV
  Cloning method: Restriction Enzyme; 5′ cloning site BamHI (not destroyed); 3′ cloning site SalI (not destroyed)
  Sequencing primers: 5′ Pause_for CTAGCAAAATAGGCTGTCCC; 3′ AmpR_rev GGTGCCTCACTGATTAAGCATTGGT
Terms and licenses: Academic/Nonprofit Terms; Industry Terms: Not Available to Industry
How to cite: pCMV-eGFP-mPlum-HA was a gift from Thomas Noll (Addgene plasmid # 200009 ; http://n2t.net/addgene:200009 ; RRID:Addgene_200009)
